Addgene plasmid #38047: MSCV-N E1B 19k
Depositing lab: Karl Munger. Depositing organization: Brigham and Women's Hospital. Publication: Interpreting cancer genomes using systematic host network perturbations by tumour virus proteins. Rozenblatt-Rosen O, Deo RC, Padi M, Adelmant G, Calderwood MA, Rolland T, Grace M, Dricot A, Askenazi M, Tavares M, Pevzner SJ, Abderazzaq F, Byrdsong D, Carvunis AR, Chen AA, Cheng J, Correll M, Duarte M, Fan C, Feltkamp MC, Ficarro SB, Franchi R, Garg BK, Gulbahce N, Hao T, Holthaus AM, James R, Korkhin A, Litovchick L, Mar JC, Pak TR, Rabello S, Rubio R, Shen Y, Singh S, Spangle JM, Tasan M, Wanamaker S, Webber JT, Roecklein-Canfield J, Johannsen E, Barabasi AL, Beroukhim R, Kieff E, Cusick ME, Hill DE, Munger K, Marto JA, Quackenbush J, Roth FP, DeCaprio JA, Vidal M. Nature. 2012 Jul 26;487(7408):491-5. 10.1038/nature11288 PubMed 22810586.
Backbone
  Vector backbone: MSCV-N FLAGHA
  Backbone size w/o insert (bp): 8162
  Total vector size (bp): 7067
  Vector type: Mammalian Expression, Retroviral
  Selectable markers: Puromycin
Growth in bacteria
  Bacterial resistance: Ampicillin, 100 μg/mL
  Growth temperature: 37°C
  Growth strain: DH5alpha
  Copy number: Low Copy
Gene/Insert
  Gene/Insert name: E1B 19K
  Species: Human adenovirus 5
  Insert size (bp): 405
  GenBank ID: AP_000198.1 P03246.1
  Promoter: PKG
  Tag / fusion protein: Flag (N terminal on backbone); HA (N terminal on backbone)
  Cloning method: Gateway Cloning
  Sequencing primers: 5′ LXSN 5'; 3′ MSCV-N seq. rev
Resource information
  A portion of this plasmid was derived from a plasmid made by: M. Vidal lab
Terms and licenses: Academic/Nonprofit Terms; Industry Terms: Not Available to Industry
Depositor comments: Note that the Gateway cloning reaction has left several vector-based nucleotides in frame with the 3' end of the insert, adding several amino acid residues [STFLYKVVR] fused to the C-terminus of translated protein.
How to cite: MSCV-N E1B 19k was a gift from Karl Munger (Addgene plasmid # 38047 ; http://n2t.net/addgene:38047 ; RRID:Addgene_38047)
