[The description below was written by a language model from this plasmid's Addgene catalogue record.]
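Description:
MSCV-N E1B 19k is a murine stem cell virus (MSCV)-based retroviral vector for expressing the adenovirus type 5 E1B 19K protein in mammalian cells. It is built on the MSCV-N FLAGHA backbone, is propagated in E. coli as a low-copy plasmid under ampicillin selection, and carries a puromycin marker for selecting transduced or transfected mammalian cells. The total size is listed as 7067 bp. This is smaller than the 8162 bp given for the empty backbone, which is consistent with Gateway recombination replacing a larger destination cassette with the short insert, although the record does not explain the difference.

The insert is a 405 bp E1B 19K open reading frame from human adenovirus 5, introduced by Gateway cloning so that it is fused in frame to the N-terminal Flag and HA epitope tags supplied by the backbone. The depositor notes that the recombination also left vector-derived nucleotides in frame at the 3′ end, so the translated protein has several extra residues at its C-terminus. The catalogue lists the promoter as "PKG", probably meaning the PGK promoter. In MSCV vectors of this type the viral LTR usually drives the inserted gene and PGK drives the puromycin marker, but no feature table is provided to confirm that arrangement here.

The tandem Flag-HA tag suits the construct to stable retroviral expression followed by detection or affinity purification of the viral protein and its cellular partners. This fits the associated study, which systematically examined how tumour virus proteins perturb host cell networks. E1B 19K is generally known as an anti-apoptotic, Bcl-2-like adenoviral protein.
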