>Addgene plasmid #38047 | MSCV-N E1B 19k | addgene partial sequence | sequence record 50769 | pLXSN-5
CTCACTCCTTCTCTAGGCGCCGGAATTAGATCTGCCACCATGGACTACAAGGATGACGATGACAAGCTCG
ATGGAGGATACCCATACGATGTTCCAGATTACGCTGCTCGAGGTTATCAAACAAGTTTGTACAAAAAAGT
TGGCATGGAGGCTTGGGAGTGTTTGGAAGATTTTTCTGCTGTGCGTAACTTGCTGGAACAGAGCTCTAAC
AGTACCTCTTGGTTTTGGAGGTTTCTGTGGGGCTCATCCCAGGCAAAGTTAGTCTGCAGAATTAAGGAGG
ATTACAAGTGGGAATTTGAAGAGCTTTTGAAATCCTGTGGTGAGCTGTTTGATTCTTTGAATCTGGGTCA
CCAGGCGCTTTTCCAAGAGAAGGTCATCAAGACTTTGGATTTTTCCACACCGGGGCGCGCTGCGGCTGCT
GTTGCTTTTTTGAGTTTTATAAAGGATAAATGGAGCGAAGAAACCCATCTGAGCGGGGGGTACCTGCTGG
ATTTTCTGGCCATGCATCTGTGGAGAGCGGTTGTGAGACACAAGAATCGCCTGCTACTGTTGTCTTCCGT
CCGCCCGGCGATAATACCGACGGAGGAGCAGCAGCAGCAGCAGGAGGAAGCCAGGCGGCGGCGGCAGGAG
CAGAGCCCATGGAACCCGAGAGCCGGCCTGGACCCTCGGGAATCAACTTTCTTGTACAAAGTGGTTCGAT
AACGAATTCCGCC
